Addgene plasmid #104692: pUG-UBC27
Purpose: Cloning Module
Depositing lab: Marco Trujillo. Depositing organization: Leibniz Institute of Plant Biochemistry (IPB). Publication: UbiGate: a synthetic biology toolbox to analyse ubiquitination. Kowarschik K, Hoehenwarter W, Marillonnet S, Trujillo M. New Phytol. 2018 Mar;217(4):1749-1763. doi: 10.1111/nph.14900. Epub 2017 Nov 30. PubMed 29194629.
Backbone
  Vector backbone: pICH41308
  Backbone manufacturer: self-made
  Backbone size w/o insert (bp): 2251
  Vector type: Synthetic Biology
Growth in bacteria
  Bacterial resistance: Spectinomycin, 50 μg/mL
  Growth temperature: 37°C
  Growth strain: DH5alpha
  Copy number: High Copy
Gene/Insert
  Gene/Insert name: AtUBC27 (alt name: AT5G50870)
  Species: A. thaliana (mustard weed)
  Insert size (bp): 584
  Mutation: BpiI/BsaI sites removed by point-mutation
  Entrez Gene: UBC27 (a.k.a. AT5G50870, K3K7.1, K3K7_1, ubiquitin-conjugating enzyme 27)
  Cloning method: Restriction Enzyme; 5′ cloning site BpiI (destroyed during cloning); 3′ cloning site BpiI (destroyed during cloning)
  Sequencing primers: 5′ moclof, agcgaggaagcggaagagcg; 3′ moclor, gccacctgacgtctaagaaacc
Terms and licenses: Academic/Nonprofit Terms; Industry Terms: Not Available to Industry
Depositor comments: release insert with BsaI and clone to Level 1 cloning vector
How to cite: pUG-UBC27 was a gift from Marco Trujillo (Addgene plasmid # 104692 ; http://n2t.net/addgene:104692 ; RRID:Addgene_104692)
