[The description below was written by a language model from this plasmid's Addgene catalogue record, the feature table of its GenBank file and pLannotate feature annotations shown in this document.]
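Description:
pUG-UBC27 is a Level 0 cloning module from the UbiGate toolbox, a Golden Gate/MoClo-style synthetic biology kit built for reconstituting and analysing ubiquitination. It is based on the small pICH41308 backbone and is maintained in E. coli rather than used for expression. Propagation relies on a high-copy ColE1/pUC-type origin. Selection is by spectinomycin, conferred by an aadA aminoglycoside adenylyltransferase gene (which also gives streptomycin resistance) lying downstream of an annotated AmpR (bla) promoter. The short integrase, gentamicin acetyltransferase and lacI fragments picked up by automated annotation appear to be remnants of the cassettes from which the backbone was assembled, not functional genes.

The payload is the coding sequence of Arabidopsis thaliana UBC27 (AT5G50870), a ubiquitin-conjugating (E2) enzyme that accepts ubiquitin from the E1 and catalyses its attachment to other proteins. The insert of roughly 580 bp was cloned through BpiI sites that were destroyed in the process. Internal BpiI and BsaI sites were removed by point mutation so that the sequence is compatible with Type IIS assembly. No promoter, terminator or tag for the insert is annotated, as expected for a bare coding-sequence part. According to the depositor, the insert is released with BsaI and moved into a Level 1 vector, where it would be combined with other modules to form a transcription unit.

The two sequence records held for this plasmid differ by two bases in length and use different start coordinates, and only the automated annotation marks the UBC27 open reading frame. Otherwise they describe the same layout.
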