LOCUS       Exported 2829 bp ds-DNA circular SYN 13-MAY-2021
DEFINITION  Cloning Module.
ACCESSION   .
VERSION     .
KEYWORDS    pUG-UBC27
SOURCE      synthetic DNA construct
  ORGANISM  synthetic DNA construct
REFERENCE   1 (bases 1 to 2829)
  AUTHORS   Kowarschik K, Hoehenwarter W, Marillonnet S, Trujillo M
  TITLE     UbiGate: a synthetic biology toolbox to analyse ubiquitination.
  JOURNAL   New Phytol. 2018 Mar;217(4):1749-1763. doi: 10.1111/nph.14900. Epub
            2017 Nov 30.
  PUBMED    29194629
REFERENCE   2 (bases 1 to 2829)
  AUTHORS   .
  TITLE     Direct Submission
  JOURNAL   Exported May 13, 2021 from SnapGene Server 1.1.58
            http://www.snapgene.com
FEATURES             Location/Qualifiers
     source          1..2829
                     /organism="synthetic DNA construct"
                     /mol_type="other DNA"
     primer_bind     177..194
                     /label=L4440
                     /note="L4440 vector, forward primer"
     primer_bind     complement(890..908)
                     /label=pBRforEco
                     /note="pBR322 vectors, upsteam of EcoRI site, forward
                     primer"
     promoter        976..1080
                     /gene="bla"
                     /label=AmpR promoter
     CDS             1302..2093
                     /codon_start=1
                     /gene="aadA"
                     /product="aminoglycoside adenylyltransferase (Murphy,
                     1985)"
                     /label=SmR
                     /note="confers resistance to spectinomycin and
                     streptomycin"
                     /translation="MREAVIAEVSTQLSEVVGVIERHLEPTLLAVHLYGSAVDGGLKPH
                     SDIDLLVTVTVRLDETTRRALINDLLETSASPGESEILRAVEVTIVVHDDIIPWRYPAK
                     RELQFGEWQRNDILAGIFEPATIDIDLAILLTKAREHSVALVGPAAEELFDPVPEQDLF
                     EALNETLTLWNSPPDWAGDERNVVLTLSRIWYSAVTGKIAPKDVAADWAMERLPAQYQP
                     VILEARQAYLGQEEDRLASRADQLEEFVHYVKGEITKVVGK"
     rep_origin      2264..23
                     /direction=RIGHT
                     /label=ori
                     /note="high-copy-number ColE1/pMB1/pBR322/pUC origin of
                     replication"
     primer_bind     2753..2772
                     /label=pBR322ori-F
                     /note="pBR322 origin, forward primer"
ORIGIN
        1 caggggggcg gagcctatgg aaaaacgcca gcaacgcggc ctttttacgg ttcctggcct
       61 tttgctggcc ttttgctcac atgttctttc ctgcgttatc ccctgattct gtggataacc
      121 gtattaccgc ctttgagtga gctgataccg ctcgccgcag ccgaacgacc gagcgcagcg
      181 agtcagtgag cgaggaagcg gaagagcgcc caatacgcaa accgcctctc cccgcgcgtt
      241 ggccgattca ttaatcactc tgtggtctca aatgatagat ttcagtcgaa tccagaaaga
      301 gcttcaggac tgcgagagaa accaggattc ttcgggtatc cgggtctgcc ccaaatccga
      361 taacctcacc cgactcaccg gaaccattcc tggtccaatc ggtactcctt acgaaggcgg
      421 tacatttcag atcgatatca ctatgccaga tgggtatcca tttgagcctc caaagatgca
      481 gttttcaact aaagtttggc atccgaatat tagtagccaa agcggtgcaa tatgcttgga
      541 tatcttgaaa gaccagtgga gtccagctct tactctcaag acagctcttg tttcaattca
      601 ggctttactc tctgcacctg agcccaaaga ccctcaagat gctgttgtag ctgaacagta
      661 catgaagaac tatcaagtgt ttgtatcaac agctcgttac tggactgaaa ctttcgccaa
      721 gaaatcttct ctagaggaaa aagtcaagag acttgtggag atgggttttg gagacgctca
      781 agttaggagt gcaattgaat caagtggtgg tgatgagaat ctggctctgg aaaagctctg
      841 ttctgcttag gctttgagac cacgaagtgg ctcttcagtg gacgaaaggg cctcgtgata
      901 cgcctatttt tataggttaa tgtcatgata ataatggttt cttagacgtc aggtggcact
      961 tttcggggaa atgtgcgcgg aacccctatt tgtttatttt tctaaataca ttcaaatatg
     1021 tatccgctca tgagacaata accctgataa atgcttcaat aatattgaaa aaggaagagt
     1081 atgcgctcac gcaactggtc cagaaccttg accgaacgca gcggtggtaa cggcgcagtg
     1141 gcggttttca tggcttgtta tgactgtttt tttttggggt acagtctatg cctcgggcat
     1201 ccaagcagca agcgcgttac gccgtgggtc gatgtttgat gttatggagc agcaacgatg
     1261 ttacgcagca gggcagtcgc cctaaaacaa agttaaacat catgagggaa gcggtgatcg
     1321 ccgaagtatc gactcaacta tcagaggtag ttggcgtcat cgagcgccat ctcgaaccga
     1381 cgttgctggc cgtacatttg tacggctccg cagtggatgg cggcctgaag ccacacagcg
     1441 atattgattt gctggttacg gtgaccgtaa ggcttgatga aacaacgcgg cgagctttga
     1501 tcaacgacct tttggaaact tcggcttccc ctggagagag cgagattctc cgcgctgtag
     1561 aagtcaccat tgttgtgcac gacgacatca ttccgtggcg ttatccagct aagcgcgaac
     1621 tgcaatttgg agaatggcag cgcaatgaca ttcttgcagg tatcttcgag ccagccacga
     1681 tcgacattga tctggctatc ttgctgacaa aagcaagaga acatagcgtt gccttggtag
     1741 gtccagcggc ggaggaactc tttgatccgg ttcctgaaca ggatctattt gaggcgctaa
     1801 atgaaacctt aacgctatgg aactcgccgc ccgactgggc tggcgatgag cgaaatgtag
     1861 tgcttacgtt gtcccgcatt tggtacagcg cagtaaccgg caaaatcgcg ccgaaggatg
     1921 tcgctgccga ctgggcaatg gagcgcctgc cggcccagta tcagcccgtc atacttgaag
     1981 ctagacaggc ttatcttgga caagaagaag atcgcttggc ctcgcgcgca gatcagttgg
     2041 aagaatttgt ccattacgta aaaggcgaga tcaccaaggt agtcggcaaa taactgtcag
     2101 accaagttta ctcatatata ctttagattg atttaaaact tcatttttaa tttaaaagga
     2161 tctaggtgaa gatccttttt gataatctca tgaccaaaat cccttaacgt gagttttcgt
     2221 tccactgagc gtcagacccc gtagaaaaga tcaaaggatc ttcttgagat cctttttttc
     2281 tgcgcgtaat ctgctgcttg caaacaaaaa aaccaccgct accagcggtg gtttgtttgc
     2341 cggatcaaga gctaccaact ctttttccga aggtaactgg cttcagcaga gcgcagatac
     2401 caaatactgt tcttctagtg tagccgtagt taggccacca cttcaagaac tctgtagcac
     2461 cgcctacata cctcgctctg ctaatcctgt taccagtggc tgctgccagt ggcgataagt
     2521 cgtgtcttac cgggttggac tcaagacgat agttaccgga taaggcgcag cggtcgggct
     2581 gaacgggggg ttcgtgcaca cagcccagct tggagcgaac gacctacacc gaactgagat
     2641 acctacagcg tgagctatga gaaagcgcca cgcttcccga agggagaaag gcggacaggt
     2701 atccggtaag cggcagggtc ggaacaggag agcgcacgag ggagcttcca gggggaaacg
     2761 cctggtatct ttatagtcct gtcgggtttc gccacctctg acttgagcgt cgatttttgt
     2821 gatgctcgt
//
