Features (pLannotate 1.2.2; 7 found; start..end, strand, type, name):
    110..214     +  promoter       AmpR promoter: bla
    205..285     -  CDS            int (fragment): INT2_ECOLX - Protein inferred from homology: Swiss-Prot protein existence level 3. Putative integrase believed to be involved in the insertion of antibiotic resistance genes into plasmids and transposons. From Escherichia coli.
    371..427     +  CDS            GmR (fragment): gentamycin acetyltransferase; aacC1; confers resistance to gentamycin
    434..1222    +  CDS            aadA: S3AD_ECOLX - Experimental evidence at protein level: Swiss-Prot protein existence level 1. Mediates bacterial resistance to the antibiotics streptomycin and spectinomycin. From Escherichia coli.
   1396..1984    +  rep_origin     ori: high-copy-number ColE1/pMB1/pBR322/pUC origin of replication
   2167..2216    +  CDS            lacI (fragment): lac repressor; lacI; The lac repressor binds to the lac operator to inhibit transcription in E. coli. This inhibition can be relieved by adding lactose or isopropyl-β-D-thiogalactopyranoside (IPTG).
   2233..2808    +  CDS            UBC27: UBC27_ARATH - Also known as UBC1. Experimental evidence at transcript level: Swiss-Prot protein existence level 2. Accepts the ubiquitin from the E1 complex and catalyzes its covalent attachment to other proteins. From Arabidopsis thaliana (Mouse-ear cress).
>Addgene plasmid #104692 | pUG-UBC27 | depositor full sequence | sequence record 198521 | Full Sequence
GTGGCTCTTCAGTGGACGAAAGGGCCTCGTGATACGCCTATTTTTATAGGTTAATGTCATGATAATAATG
GTTTCTTAGACGTCAGGTGGCACTTTTCGGGGAAATGTGCGCGGAACCCCTATTTGTTTATTTTTCTAAA
TACATTCAAATATGTATCCGCTCATGAGACAATAACCCTGATAAATGCTTCAATAATATTGAAAAAGGAA
GAGTATGCGCTCACGCAACTGGTCCAGAACCTTGACCGAACGCAGCGGTGGTAACGGCGCAGTGGCGGTT
TTCATGGCTTGTTATGACTGTTTTTTTGGGGTACAGTCTATGCCTCGGGCATCCAAGCAGCAAGCGCGTT
ACGCCGTGGGTCGATGTTTGATGTTATGGAGCAGCAACGATGTTACGCAGCAGGGCAGTCGCCCTAAAAC
AAAGTTAAACATCATGAGGGAAGCGGTGATCGCCGAAGTATCGACTCAACTATCAGAGGTAGTTGGCGTC
ATCGAGCGCCATCTCGAACCGACGTTGCTGGCCGTACATTTGTACGGCTCCGCAGTGGATGGCGGCCTGA
AGCCACACAGCGATATTGATTTGCTGGTTACGGTGACCGTAAGGCTTGATGAAACAACGCGGCGAGCTTT
GATCAACGACCTTTTGGAAACTTCGGCTTCCCCTGGAGAGAGCGAGATTCTCCGCGCTGTAGAAGTCACC
ATTGTTGTGCACGACGACATCATTCCGTGGCGTTATCCAGCTAAGCGCGAACTGCAATTTGGAGAATGGC
AGCGCAATGACATTCTTGCAGGTATCTTCGAGCCAGCCACGATCGACATTGATCTGGCTATCTTGCTGAC
AAAAGCAAGAGAACATAGCGTTGCCTTGGTAGGTCCAGCGGCGGAGGAACTCTTTGATCCGGTTCCTGAA
CAGGATCTATTTGAGGCGCTAAATGAAACCTTAACGCTATGGAACTCGCCGCCCGACTGGGCTGGCGATG
AGCGAAATGTAGTGCTTACGTTGTCCCGCATTTGGTACAGCGCAGTAACCGGCAAAATCGCGCCGAAGGA
TGTCGCTGCCGACTGGGCAATGGAGCGCCTGCCGGCCCAGTATCAGCCCGTCATACTTGAAGCTAGACAG
GCTTATCTTGGACAAGAAGAAGATCGCTTGGCCTCGCGCGCAGATCAGTTGGAAGAATTTGTCCATTACG
TAAAAGGCGAGATCACCAAGGTAGTCGGCAAATAACTGTCAGACCAAGTTTACTCATATATACTTTAGAT
TGATTTAAAACTTCATTTTTAATTTAAAAGGATCTAGGTGAAGATCCTTTTTGATAATCTCATGACCAAA
ATCCCTTAACGTGAGTTTTCGTTCCACTGAGCGTCAGACCCCGTAGAAAAGATCAAAGGATCTTCTTGAG
ATCCTTTTTTTCTGCGCGTAATCTGCTGCTTGCAAACAAAAAAACCACCGCTACCAGCGGTGGTTTGTTT
GCCGGATCAAGAGCTACCAACTCTTTTTCCGAAGGTAACTGGCTTCAGCAGAGCGCAGATACCAAATACT
GTCCTTCTAGTGTAGCCGTAGTTAGGCCACCACTTCAAGAACTCTGTAGCACCGCCTACATACCTCGCTC
TGCTAATCCTGTTACCAGTGGCTGCTGCCAGTGGCGATAAGTCGTGTCTTACCGGGTTGGACTCAAGACG
ATAGTTACCGGATAAGGCGCAGCGGTCGGGCTGAACGGGGGGTTCGTGCACACAGCCCAGCTTGGAGCGA
ACGACCTACACCGAACTGAGATACCTACAGCGTGAGCTATGAGAAAGCGCCACGCTTCCCGAAGGGAGAA
AGGCGGACAGGTATCCGGTAAGCGGCAGGGTCGGAACAGGAGAGCGCACGAGGGAGCTTCCAGGGGGAAA
CGCCTGGTATCTTTATAGTCCTGTCGGGTTTCGCCACCTCTGACTTGAGCGTCGATTTTTGTGATGCTCG
TCAGGGGGGCGGAGCCTATGGAAAAACGCCAGCAACGCGGCCTTTTTACGGTTCCTGGCCTTTTGCTGGC
CTTTTGCTCACATGTTCTTTCCTGCGTTATCCCCTGATTCTGTGGATAACCGTATTACCGCCTTTGAGTG
AGCTGATACCGCTCGCCGCAGCCGAACGACCGAGCGCAGCGAGTCAGTGAGCGAGGAAGCGGAAGAGCGC
CCAATACGCAAACCGCCTCTCCCCGCGCGTTGGCCGATTCATTAATCACTCTGTGGTCTCAAATGATAGA
TTTCAGTCGAATCCAGAAAGAGCTTCAGGACTGCGAGAGAAACCAGGATTCTTCGGGTATCCGGGTCTGC
CCCAAATCCGATAACCTCACCCGACTCACCGGAACCATTCCTGGTCCAATCGGTACTCCTTACGAAGGCG
GTACATTTCAGATCGATATCACTATGCCAGATGGGTATCCATTTGAGCCTCCAAAGATGCAGTTTTCAAC
TAAAGTTTGGCATCCGAATATTAGTAGCCAAAGCGGTGCAATATGCTTGGATATCTTGAAAGACCAGTGG
AGTCCAGCTCTTACTCTCAAGACAGCTCTTGTTTCAATTCAGGCTTTACTCTCTGCACCTGAGCCCAAAG
ACCCTCAAGATGCTGTTGTAGCTGAACAGTACATGAAGAACTATCAAGTGTTTGTATCAACAGCTCGTTA
CTGGACTGAAACTTTCGCCAAGAAATCTTCTCTAGAGGAAAAAGTCAAGAGACTTGTGGAGATGGGTTTT
GGAGACGCTCAAGTTAGGAGTGCAATTGAATCAAGTGGTGGTGATGAGAATCTGGCTCTGGAAAAGCTCT
GTTCTGCTTAGGCTTTGAGACCACGAA
